Addgene plasmid #247672: TEVEp_pRK793
Purpose: pRK793 (from David Waugh, Addgene plasmid #8827) backbone with ENLYFES cut site and TEVEp insert based on Yi et al., 2013.
Depositing lab: Carl Denard. Depositing organization: University of Florida. Publication: PERRC: Protease Engineering with Reactant Residence Time Control. Nelson S, Gaza J, Ajayebi S, Masse R, Pho R, Scutero C, Martinusen S, Long L, Menezes A, Perez A, Denard C. ACS Synth Biol. 2025 Jun 20;14(6):2241-2253. doi: 10.1021/acssynbio.5c00154. Epub 2025 May 19. PubMed 40388903.
Backbone
  Vector backbone: pRK793
  Backbone manufacturer: David Waugh, Addgene plasmid #8827
  Backbone size w/o insert (bp): 5464
  Total vector size (bp): 7381
  Vector type: Bacterial Expression
Growth in bacteria
  Bacterial resistance: Ampicillin, 100 μg/mL
  Growth temperature: 37°C
  Growth strain: DH5alpha
  Growth instructions: The BL21(DE3)-RIL strain should be used for expression. Strain contains chloramphenicol resistance.
  Copy number: Low Copy
Gene/Insert
  Gene/Insert name: MBP-ENLYFES-7xHIS-TEVEp (alt names: TEV-PE10; tobacco etch virus protease)
  Insert size (bp): 1917
  Mutation: S120R, D148R, T173A, N177K, M218I, S219P
  Tag / fusion protein: His (N terminal on insert); MBP (N terminal on insert)
Resource information
  A portion of this plasmid was derived from a plasmid made by: The TEVEp (TEV-PE10) insert was optimized for e. coli expression and based on: L. Yi, M.C. Gebhard, Q. Li, J.M. Taft, G. Georgiou, & B.L. Iverson, Engineering of TEV protease variants by yeast ER sequestration screening (YESS) of combinatorial libraries, Proc. Natl. Acad. Sci. U.S.A. 110 (18) 7229-7234, https://doi.org/10.1073/pnas.1215994110 (2013).
Terms and licenses: Academic/Nonprofit Terms; Industry Terms: Not Available to Industry
How to cite: TEVEp_pRK793 was a gift from Carl Denard (Addgene plasmid # 247672 ; http://n2t.net/addgene:247672 ; RRID:Addgene_247672)
