[The description below was written by a language model from this plasmid's Addgene catalogue record and pLannotate feature annotations shown in this document.]
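Description:
TEVEp_pRK793 is a 7.4 kb bacterial expression plasmid built on the pRK793 backbone, a pMAL-style vector for producing tobacco etch virus (TEV) protease in E. coli. It replicates from a ColE1/pMB1-type origin accompanied by the pBR322 bom region and the rop gene, consistent with its catalogue listing as low copy, and is selected with ampicillin through the bla (AmpR) cassette. An M13 phage origin is also present, and the plasmid carries its own lacI gene under the lacIq promoter so that repression does not depend on the host.

The payload is a roughly 1.9 kb open reading frame encoding MBP-ENLYFES-7xHis-TEVEp, transcribed from the IPTG-inducible tac promoter with a lac operator and terminated by the rrnB T1 and T2 terminators. The maltose-binding protein lacks a signal sequence, so the fusion stays in the cytosol, where MBP typically serves as a solubility-enhancing partner. In the parental design the protease excises itself from MBP at an internal recognition site, leaving a His-tagged enzyme that can be purified by metal affinity. Here that linker site has been changed to ENLYFES, presumably to match the altered specificity of the encoded variant.

TEVEp (also called TEV-PE10) is an engineered protease carrying S120R, D148R, T173A, N177K, M218I and S219P, codon-optimised for E. coli and based on a variant isolated by yeast ER sequestration screening of combinatorial libraries. An MCS remnant and a lacZα fragment left over from the backbone follow the coding sequence. The record recommends a BL21(DE3)-RIL host for expression, and the plasmid was deposited with work on protease engineering, where it serves as a source of recombinant TEVEp.
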