Features (pLannotate 1.2.2; 20 found; start..end, strand, type, name):
      1..589     +  rep_origin     ori: high-copy-number ColE1/pMB1/pBR322/pUC origin of replication
    775..915     -  misc_feature   bom: basis of mobility region from pBR322
   1017..1208    -  CDS            rop: Rop protein, which maintains plasmids at low copy number; rop
   1225..1605    +  CDS            YPB1_ECOLX: Protein predicted: Swiss-Prot protein existence level 4. From Escherichia coli.
   1704..1781    +  promoter       lacIq promoter: lacI (mutant); In the lacIq allele, a single base change in the promoter boosts expression of the lacI gene about 10-fold.
   1782..2864    +  CDS            lacI: lac repressor; lacI; The lac repressor binds to the lac operator to inhibit transcription in E. coli. This inhibition can be relieved by adding lactose or isopropyl-β-D-thiogalactopyranoside (IPTG).
   2877..2898    +  protein_bind   CAP binding site: CAP binding activates transcription in the presence of cAMP. E. coli catabolite activator protein
   2917..2934    +  promoter       tet promoter (fragment): E. coli promoter for tetracycline efflux protein gene
   3107..3135    +  promoter       tac promoter: strong E. coli promoter; hybrid between the trp and lac UV5 promoters
   3143..3159    +  protein_bind   lac operator: The lac repressor binds to the lac operator to inhibit transcription in E. coli. This inhibition can be relieved by adding lactose or isopropyl-β-D-thiogalactopyranoside (IPTG). lac repressor encoded by lacI
   3229..4329    +  CDS            MBP: maltose binding protein from E. coli; malE (mutated); This version of the gene does not encode a signal sequence, so MBP will remain in the cytosol.
   4441..5142    +  CDS            TEV protease: tobacco etch virus protease (Kapust et al., 2001)
   5146..5166    +  misc_feature   MCS (fragment): pUC18/19 multiple cloning site
   5174..5328    +  CDS            lacZα (fragment): LacZα fragment of β-galactosidase; lacZ fragment
   5421..5536    +  ncRNA          5S rRNA: Accession: RF00001 - 5S ribosomal RNA
   5540..5626    +  terminator     rrnB T1 terminator: Escherichia coli rrnB; transcription terminator T1 from the E. coli rrnB gene
   5718..5745    +  terminator     rrnB T2 terminator: transcription terminator T2 from the E. coli rrnB gene
   5764..5855    +  promoter       AmpR promoter: bla
   5856..6716    +  CDS            AmpR: β-lactamase; bla; confers resistance to ampicillin, carbenicillin, and related antibiotics
   6758..7271    -  rep_origin     M13 ori (sequence partly withheld): M13 bacteriophage origin of replication; arrow indicates direction of (+) strand synthesis
>Addgene plasmid #247672 | TEVEp_pRK793 | addgene full sequence | sequence record 491563 | Addgene NGS Result
TTGAGATCCTTTTTTTCTGCGCGTAATCTGCTGCTTGCAAACAAAAAAACCACCGCTACCAGCGGTGGTT
TGTTTGCCGGATCAAGAGCTACCAACTCTTTTTCCGAAGGTAACTGGCTTCAGCAGAGCGCAGATACCAA
ATACTGTCCTTCTAGTGTAGCCGTAGTTAGGCCACCACTTCAAGAACTCTGTAGCACCGCCTACATACCT
CGCTCTGCTAATCCTGTTACCAGTGGCTGCTGCCAGTGGCGATAAGTCGTGTCTTACCGGGTTGGACTCA
AGACGATAGTTACCGGATAAGGCGCAGCGGTCGGGCTGAACGGGGGGTTCGTGCACACAGCCCAGCTTGG
AGCGAACGACCTACACCGAACTGAGATACCTACAGCGTGAGCTATGAGAAAGCGCCACGCTTCCCGAAGG
GAGAAAGGCGGACAGGTATCCGGTAAGCGGCAGGGTCGGAACAGGAGAGCGCACGAGGGAGCTTCCAGGG
GGAAACGCCTGGTATCTTTATAGTCCTGTCGGGTTTCGCCACCTCTGACTTGAGCGTCGATTTTTGTGAT
GCTCGTCAGGGGGGCGGAGCCTATGGAAAAACGCCAGCAACGCGGCCTTTTTACGGTTCCTGGCCTTTTG
CTGGCCTTTTGCTCACATGTTCTTTCCTGCGTTATCCCCTGATTCTGTGGATAACCGTATTACCGCCTTT
GAGTGAGCTGATACCGCTCGCCGCAGCCGAACGACCGAGCGCAGCGAGTCAGTGAGCGAGGAAGCGGAAG
AGCGCCTGATGCGGTATTTTCTCCTTACGCATCTGTGCGGTATTTCACACCGCATATGGTGCACTCTCAG
TACAATCTGCTCTGATGCCGCATAGTTAAGCCAGTATACACTCCGCTATCGCTACGTGACTGGGTCATGG
CTGCGCCCCGACACCCGCCAACACCCGCTGACGCGCCCTGACGGGCTTGTCTGCTCCCGGCATCCGCTTA
CAGACAAGCTGTGACCGTCTCCGGGAGCTGCATGTGTCAGAGGTTTTCACCGTCATCACCGAAACGCGCG
AGGCAGCTGCGGTAAAGCTCATCAGCGTGGTCGTGCAGCGATTCACAGATGTCTGCCTGTTCATCCGCGT
CCAGCTCGTTGAGTTTCTCCAGAAGCGTTAATGTCTGGCTTCTGATAAAGCGGGCCATGTTAAGGGCGGT
TTTTTCCTGTTTGGTCACTGATGCCTCCGTGTAAGGGGGATTTCTGTTCATGGGGGTAATGATACCGATG
AAACGAGAGAGGATGCTCACGATACGGGTTACTGATGATGAACATGCCCGGTTACTGGAACGTTGTGAGG
GTAAACAACTGGCGGTATGGATGCGGCGGGACCAGAGAAAAATCACTCAGGGTCAATGCCAGCGCTTCGT
TAATACAGATGTAGGTGTTCCACAGGGTAGCCAGCAGCATCCTGCGATGCAGATCCGGAACATAATGGTG
CAGGGCGCTGACTTCCGCGTTTCCAGACTTTACGAAACACGGAAACCGAAGACCATTCATGTTGTTGCTC
AGGTCGCAGACGTTTTGCAGCAGCAGTCGCTTCACGTTCGCTCGCGTATCGGTGATTCATTCTGCTAACC
AGTAAGGCAACCCCGCCAGCCTAGCCGGGTCCTCAACGACAGGAGCACGATCATGCGCACCCGTGGCCAG
GACCCAACGCTGCCCGAAATTCCGACACCATCGAATGGTGCAAAACCTTTCGCGGTATGGCATGATAGCG
CCCGGAAGAGAGTCAATTCAGGGTGGTGAATGTGAAACCAGTAACGTTATACGATGTCGCAGAGTATGCC
GGTGTCTCTTATCAGACCGTTTCCCGCGTGGTGAACCAGGCCAGCCACGTTTCTGCGAAAACGCGGGAAA
AAGTGGAAGCGGCGATGGCGGAGCTGAATTACATTCCCAACCGCGTGGCACAACAACTGGCGGGCAAACA
GTCGTTGCTGATTGGCGTTGCCACCTCCAGTCTGGCCCTGCACGCGCCGTCGCAAATTGTCGCGGCGATT
AAATCTCGCGCCGATCAACTGGGTGCCAGCGTGGTGGTGTCGATGGTAGAACGAAGCGGCGTCGAAGCCT
GTAAAGCGGCGGTGCACAATCTTCTCGCGCAACGCGTCAGTGGGCTGATCATTAACTATCCGCTGGATGA
CCAGGATGCCATTGCTGTGGAAGCTGCCTGCACTAATGTTCCGGCGTTATTTCTTGATGTCTCTGACCAG
ACACCCATCAACAGTATTATTTTCTCCCATGAAGACGGTACGCGACTGGGCGTGGAGCATCTGGTCGCAT
TGGGTCACCAGCAAATCGCGCTGTTAGCGGGCCCATTAAGTTCTGTCTCGGCGCGTCTGCGTCTGGCTGG
CTGGCATAAATATCTCACTCGCAATCAAATTCAGCCGATAGCGGAACGGGAAGGCGACTGGAGTGCCATG
TCCGGTTTTCAACAAACCATGCAAATGCTGAATGAGGGCATCGTTCCCACTGCGATGCTGGTTGCCAACG
ATCAGATGGCGCTGGGCGCAATGCGCGCCATTACCGAGTCCGGGCTGCGCGTTGGTGCGGATATCTCGGT
AGTGGGATACGACGATACCGAAGACAGCTCATGTTATATCCCGCCGTTAACCACCATCAAACAGGATTTT
CGCCTGCTGGGGCAAACCAGCGTGGACCGCTTGCTGCAACTCTCTCAGGGCCAGGCGGTGAAGGGCAATC
AGCTGTTGCCCGTCTCACTGGTGAAAAGAAAAACCACCCTGGCGCCCAATACGCAAACCGCCTCTCCCCG
CGCGTTGGCCGATTCATTAATGCAGCTGGCACGACAGGTTTCCCGACTGGAAAGCGGGCAGTGAGCGCAA
CGCAATTAATGTAAGTTAGCTCACTCATTAGGCACAATTCTCATGTTTGACAGCTTATCATCGACTGCAC
GGTGCACCAATGCTTCTGGCGTCAGGCAGCCATCGGAAGCTGTGGTATGGCTGTGCAGGTCGTAAATCAC
TGCATAATTCGTGTCGCTCAAGGCGCACTCCCGTTCTGGATAATGTTTTTTGCGCCGACATCATAACGGT
TCTGGCAAATATTCTGAAATGAGCTGTTGACAATTAATCATCGGCTCGTATAATGTGTGGAATTGTGAGC
GGATAACAATTTCACACAGGAAACAGCCAGTCCGTTTAGGTGTTTTCACGAGCACTTCACCAACAAGGAC
CATAGATTATGAAAACTGAAGAAGGTAAACTGGTAATCTGGATTAACGGCGATAAAGGCTATAACGGTCT
CGCTGAAGTCGGTAAGAAATTCGAGAAAGATACCGGAATTAAAGTCACCGTTGAGCATCCGGATAAACTG
GAAGAGAAATTCCCACAGGTTGCGGCAACTGGCGATGGCCCTGACATTATCTTCTGGGCACACGACCGCT
TTGGTGGCTACGCTCAATCTGGCCTGTTGGCTGAAATCACCCCGGACAAAGCGTTCCAGGACAAGCTGTA
TCCGTTTACCTGGGATGCCGTACGTTACAACGGCAAGCTGATTGCTTACCCGATCGCTGTTGAAGCGTTA
TCGCTGATTTATAACAAAGATCTGCTGCCGAACCCGCCAAAAACCTGGGAAGAGATCCCGGCGCTGGATA
AAGAACTGAAAGCGAAAGGTAAGAGCGCGCTGATGTTCAACCTGCAAGAACCGTACTTCACCTGGCCGCT
GATTGCTGCTGACGGGGGTTATGCGTTCAAGTATGAAAACGGCAAGTACGACATTAAAGACGTGGGCGTG
GATAACGCTGGCGCGAAAGCGGGTCTGACCTTCCTGGTTGACCTGATTAAAAACAAACACATGAATGCAG
ACACCGATTACTCCATCGCAGAAGCTGCCTTTAATAAAGGCGAAACAGCGATGACCATCAACGGCCCGTG
GGCATGGTCCAACATCGACACCAGCAAAGTGAATTATGGTGTAACGGTACTGCCGACCTTCAAGGGTCAA
CCATCCAAACCGTTCGTTGGCGTGCTGAGCGCAGGTATTAACGCCGCCAGTCCGAACAAAGAGCTGGCAA
AAGAGTTCCTCGAAAACTATCTGCTGACTGATGAAGGTCTGGAAGCGGTTAATAAAGACAAACCGCTGGG
TGCCGTAGCGCTGAAGTCTTACGAGGAAGAGTTGGCGAAAGATCCACGTATTGCCGCCACCATGGAAAAC
GCCCAGAAAGGTGAAATCATGCCGAACATCCCGCAGATGTCCGCTTTCTGGTATGCCGTGCGTACTGCGG
TGATCAACGCCGCCAGCGGTCGTCAGACTGTCGATGAAGCCCTGAAAGACGCGCAGACTAATTCGAGCTC
GAACAACAACAACAATAACAATAACAACAACCTCGGGATCGAGGGAAGGGGAGAAAACCTGTATTTTGAA
AGCCACCACCATCACCATCATCACGGATCCAGCTTGTTTAAGGGGCCGCGTGATTACAACCCGATATCGA
GCACCATTTGTCATTTGACGAATGAATCTGATGGGCACACAACATCGTTGTATGGTATTGGATTTGGTCC
CTTCATCATTACAAACAAGCACTTGTTTAGAAGAAATAATGGAACACTGTTGGTCCAATCACTACATGGT
GTATTCAAGGTCAAGAACACCACGACTTTGCAACAACACCTCATTGATGGGAGGGACATGATAATTATTC
GCATGCCTAAGGATTTCCCACCATTTCCTCAAAAGCTGAAATTTAGAGAGCCACAAAGGGAAGAGCGCAT
ATGTCTTGTGACAACCAACTTCCAAACTAAGCGCATGTCTAGCATGGTGTCAGACACTAGTTGCACATTC
CCTTCATCTGATGGCATATTCTGGAAGCATTGGATTCAAACCAAGCGTGGGCAGTGTGGCAGTCCATTAG
TATCAACTAGAGATGGGTTCATTGTTGGTATACACTCAGCATCGAATTTCGCCAACACAAACAAGTATTT
CACAAGCGTGCCGAAAAACTTCATGGAATTGTTGACAAATCAGGAGGCGCAGCAGTGGGTTAGTGGTTGG
CGATTAAATGCTGACTCAGTATTGTGGGGGGGCCATAAAGTTTTCATTCCGAAACCTGAAGAGCCTTTTC
AGCCAGTTAAGGAAGCGACTCAACTCATGAATTAATCTAGAGTCGACCTGCAGGCAAGCTTGGCACTGGC
CGTCGTTTTACAACGTCGTGACTGGGAAAACCCTGGCGTTACCCAACTTAATCGCCTTGCAGCACATCCC
CCTTTCGCCAGCTGGCGTAATAGCGAAGAGGCCCGCACCGATCGCCCTTCCCAACAGTTGCGCAGCCTGA
ATGGCGAATGGCAGCTTGGCTGTTTTGGCGGATGAGATAAGATTTTCAGCCTGATACAGATTAAATCAGA
ACGCAGAAGCGGTCTGATAAAACAGAATTTGCCTGGCGGCAGTAGCGCGGTGGTCCCACCTGACCCCATG
CCGAACTCAGAAGTGAAACGCCGTAGCGCCGATGGTAGTGTGGGGTCTCCCCATGCGAGAGTAGGGAACT
GCCAGGCATCAAATAAAACGAAAGGCTCAGTCGAAAGACTGGGCCTTTCGTTTTATCTGTTGTTTGTCGG
TGAACGCTCTCCTGAGTAGGACAAATCCGCCGGGAGCGGATTTGAACGTTGCGAAGCAACGGCCCGGAGG
GTGGCGGGCAGGACGCCCGCCATAAACTGCCAGGCATCAAATTAAGCAGAAGGCCATCCTGACGGATGGC
CTTTTTGCGTTTCTACAAACTCTTTTGTTTATTTTTCTAAATACATTCAAATATGTATCCGCTCATGAGA
CAATAACCCTGATAAATGCTTCAATAATATTGAAAAAGGAAGAGTATGAGTATTCAACATTTCCGTGTCG
CCCTTATTCCCTTTTTTGCGGCATTTTGCCTTCCTGTTTTTGCTCACCCAGAAACGCTGGTGAAAGTAAA
AGATGCTGAAGATCAGTTGGGTGCACGAGTGGGTTACATCGAACTGGATCTCAACAGCGGTAAGATCCTT
GAGAGTTTTCGCCCCGAAGAACGTTTCCCAATGATGAGCACTTTTAAAGTTCTGCTATGTGGCGCGGTAT
TATCCCGTGTTGACGCCGGGCAAGAGCAACTCGGTCGCCGCATACACTATTCTCAGAATGACTTGGTTGA
GTACTCACCAGTCACAGAAAAGCATCTTACGGATGGCATGACAGTAAGAGAATTATGCAGTGCTGCCATA
ACCATGAGTGATAACACTGCGGCCAACTTACTTCTGACAACGATCGGAGGACCGAAGGAGCTAACCGCTT
TTTTGCACAACATGGGGGATCATGTAACTCGCCTTGATCGTTGGGAACCGGAGCTGAATGAAGCCATACC
AAACGACGAGCGTGACACCACGATGCCTGTAGCAATGGCAACAACGTTGCGCAAACTATTAACTGGCGAA
CTACTTACTCTAGCTTCCCGGCAACAATTAATAGACTGGATGGAGGCGGATAAAGTTGCAGGACCACTTC
TGCGCTCGGCCCTTCCGGCTGGCTGGTTTATTGCTGATAAATCTGGAGCCGGTGAGCGTGGGTCTCGCGG
TATCATTGCAGCACTGGGGCCAGATGGTAAGCCCTCCCGTATCGTAGTTATCTACACGACGGGGAGTCAG
GCAACTATGGATGAACGAAATAGACAGATCGCTGAGATAGGTGCCTCACTGATTAAGCATTGGTAACTGT
CAGACCAAGTTTACTCATATATACTTTAGATTGATT
[38 nt withheld, positions 6757-6794]
A
[37 nt withheld, positions 6796-6832]
ATTTTGTTAAAATTCGCGTTAAATTTTTGTTAAATCAGCTCATTTTTTAACCAATAGGCCGAAATCGGCA
AAATCCCTTATAAATCAAAAGAATAGCCCGAGATAGGGT
[37 nt withheld, positions 6942-6978]
AAAGAACGTGGACTCCAACGTCAAAGG
[141 nt withheld, positions 7006-7146]
G
[125 nt withheld, positions 7148-7272]
AAAGGATCTAGGTGAAGATCCTTTTTGATAATCTCATGACCAAAATCCCTTAACGTGAGTTTTCGTTCCA
CTGAGCGTCAGACCCCGTAGAAAAGATCAAAGGATCTTC
